Addgene plasmid #40123: pBabe-GW-GFP
Depositing lab: Lynda Chin. Depositing organization: Dana-Farber Cancer Institute. Publication: Integrative functional genomics identifies RINT1 as a novel GBM oncogene. Quayle SN, Chheda MG, Shukla SA, Wiedemeyer R, Tamayo P, Dewan RW, Zhuang L, Huang-Hobbs E, Haidar S, Xiao Y, Ligon KL, Hahn WC, Chin L. Neuro Oncol. 2012 Nov;14(11):1325-31. doi: 10.1093/neuonc/nos246. Epub 2012 Oct 16. PubMed 23074196.
Backbone
  Vector backbone: pBabe-Gateway
  Backbone size w/o insert (bp): 5258
  Total vector size (bp): 6053
  Vector type: Mammalian Expression, Retroviral
  Selectable markers: Puromycin
Growth in bacteria
  Bacterial resistance: Ampicillin, 100 μg/mL
  Growth temperature: 37°C
  Growth strain: Stbl3
  Copy number: Unknown
Gene/Insert
  Gene/Insert name: GFP (alt name: Green Fluorescent Protein)
  Insert size (bp): 798
  Cloning method: Gateway Cloning
  Sequencing primers: 5′ pBabe forward; 3′ pBabe reverse
Terms and licenses: Academic/Nonprofit Terms; Industry Terms: Not Available to Industry
How to cite: pBabe-GW-GFP was a gift from Lynda Chin (Addgene plasmid # 40123 ; http://n2t.net/addgene:40123 ; RRID:Addgene_40123)
