[The description below was written by a language model from this plasmid's Addgene catalogue record.]
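Description:
pBabe-GW-GFP is a retroviral mammalian expression plasmid built on pBabe-Gateway, a Gateway-adapted version of the pBabe family of retroviral vectors. The recorded total size is about 6.05 kb, made up of a backbone of roughly 5.26 kb and an insert of about 0.8 kb. It is propagated in E. coli under ampicillin selection. The recommended host is a recombination-deficient strain, a common choice for plasmids carrying the repeated long terminal repeat sequences typical of retroviral vectors. Copy number is listed as unknown, and the record names no origin of replication.

The payload is a green fluorescent protein coding sequence of 798 bp, introduced by Gateway recombination, so the insert is expected to be flanked by the attB-type scars left by that reaction. No feature table is provided, and the record does not state which promoter drives GFP or which GFP variant is present. In pBabe-type vectors the transgene is generally transcribed from the viral LTR, with the drug-resistance gene expressed from a separate internal promoter, but this arrangement is not confirmed here. Puromycin is the listed selectable marker, allowing enrichment of stably transduced mammalian cells.

In use, a plasmid of this kind is introduced into a packaging cell line that supplies the viral structural and enzymatic proteins in trans. The resulting particles deliver the LTR-flanked cassette for stable integration into dividing target cells. It was deposited alongside a functional genomics study of candidate glioblastoma oncogenes. In that setting it most plausibly serves as a fluorescent control for transduction efficiency and for comparison with gene-expressing constructs in the same backbone, although the record does not spell out this role.
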