>Addgene plasmid #40123 | pBabe-GW-GFP | depositor partial sequence | sequence record 51012 | 5' forward sequence
GTGTGGTGGTACGTAGATCAACAAGTTTGTACAAAAAAGTTGGCATGGTGAGCAAGGGCGAGGAGCTGTT
CACCGGGGTGGTGCCCATCCTGGTCGAGCTGGACGGCGACGTAAACGGCCACAAGTTCAGCGTGTCCGGC
GAGGGCGAGGGCGATGCCACCTACGGCAAGCTGACCCTGAAGTTCATCTGCACCACCGGCAAGCTGCCCG
TGCCCTGGCCCACCCTCGTGACCACCCTGACCTACGGCGTGCAGTGCTTCAGCCGCTACCCCGACCACAT
GAAGCAGCACGACTTCTTCAAGTCCGCCATGCCCGAAGGCTACGTCCAGGAGCGCACCATCTTCTTCAAG
GACGACGGCAACTACAAGACCCGCGCCGAGGTGAAGTTCGAGGGCGACACCCTGGTGAACCGCATCGAGC
TGAAGGGCATCGACTTCAAGGAGGACGGCAACATCCTGGGGCACAAGCTGGAGTACAACTACAACAGCCA
CAACGTCTATATCATGGCCGACAAGCAGAAGAACGGCATCAAGGTGAACTTCAAGATCCGCCACAACATC
GAGGACGGCAGCGTGCAGCTCGCCGACCACTACCAGCAGAACACCCCCATCGGCGACGGCCCCGTGCTGC
TGCCCGACAACCACTACCTGAGCACCCAGTCCGCCCTGAGCAAAGACCCCAACGAGAAGCGCGATCACAT
GGTCCTGCTGGAGTTCGTGACCGCCGCCGGGATCACTCTCGGCATGGACGAGCTGTACAAGTACTCAGAT
CTCGAGCTCAAGCTTCGAATTCTGCAGTCGACGGTACCGCGGGCCCGGGATCCACCGGATCTAGATAACT
GACCAACTTTCTTGTACAAAGTGGTTATGTATCCATATGATGTTCCAGATTATGCTTGAGATAAT
