>Addgene plasmid #40123 | pBabe-GW-GFP | addgene partial sequence | sequence record 52345 | pBABE-5
TGTGGTGGTACGTAGATCAACAAGTTTGTACAAAAAAGTTGGCATGGTGAGCAAGGGCGAGGAGCTGTTC
ACCGGGGTGGTGCCCATCCTGGTCGAGCTGGACGGCGACGTAAACGGCCACAAGTTCAGCGTGTCCGGCG
AGGGCGAGGGCGATGCCACCTACGGCAAGCTGACCCTGAAGTTCATCTGCACCACCGGCAAGCTGCCCGT
GCCCTGGCCCACCCTCGTGACCACCCTGACCTACGGCGTGCAGTGCTTCAGCCGCTACCCCGACCACATG
AAGCAGCACGACTTCTTCAAGTCCGCCATGCCCGAAGGCTACGTCCAGGAGCGCACCATCTTCTTCAAGG
ACGACGGCAACTACAAGACCCGCGCCGAGGTGAAGTTCGAGGGCGACACCCTGGTGAACCGCATCGAGCT
GAAGGGCATCGACTTCAAGGAGGACGGCAACATCCTGGGGCACAAGCTGGAGTACAACTACAACAGCCAC
AACGTCTATATCATGGCCGACAAGCAGAAGAACGGCATCAAGGTGAACTTCAAGATCCGCCACAACATCG
AGGACGGCAGCGTGCAGCTCGCCGACCACTACCAGCAGAACACCCCCATCGGCGACGGCCCCGTGCTGCT
GCCCGACAACCACTACCTGAGCACCCAGTCCGCCCTGAGCAAAGACCCCAACGAGAAGCGCGATCACATG
GTCCTGCTGGAGTTCGTGACCGCCGCCGGGATCACTCTCGGCATGGACGAGCTGTACAAGTACTCAGATC
TCGAGCTCAAGCTTCGAATTCTGCAGTCGACGGTACCGCGGGCCCGGGATCCACCGGATCTAGATAACTG
ACCAACTTTCTTGTACAAAGTGGTTATGTATCCATATGATG
